Addgene plasmid #143662: TFORF2907
Purpose: Lentiviral vector for overexpressing transcription factor ORFs with unique 24-bp barcodes. Barcodes facilitate identification of transcription factors in pooled screens.
Depositing lab: Feng Zhang. Depositing organization: Broad Institute. Publication: A transcription factor atlas of directed differentiation. Joung J, Ma S, Tay T, Geiger-Schuller KR, Kirchgatterer PC, Verdine VK, Guo B, Arias-Garcia MA, Allen WE, Singh A, Kuksenko O, Abudayyeh OO, Gootenberg JS, Fu Z, Macrae RK, Buenrostro JD, Regev A, Zhang F. Cell. 2023 Jan 5;186(1):209-229.e26. doi: 10.1016/j.cell.2022.11.026. PubMed 36608654.
Backbone
  Vector backbone: pLX_TRC317
  Backbone manufacturer: Broad Institute Genetic Perturbation Platform
  Backbone size w/o insert (bp): 8264
  Vector type: Mammalian Expression, Lentiviral
  Selectable markers: Puromycin
Growth in bacteria
  Bacterial resistance: Ampicillin, 100 μg/mL
  Growth temperature: 37°C
  Growth strain: NEB Stable
  Copy number: High Copy
Gene/Insert
  Gene/Insert name: DACH2
  Species: H. sapiens (human)
  Insert size (bp): 1817
  Entrez Gene: DACH2 (a.k.a. FLJ31391, MGC138545)
  Promoter: EF1a
  Cloning method: Unknown
  Sequencing primers: 5′ GGGTGGAGACTGAAGTTAGGCCAG; 3′ CACATAGCGTAAAAGGAGCAACATAG
Terms and licenses: Academic/Nonprofit Terms; Industry Terms: Not Available to Industry
Depositor comments: NM_001139514,XM_017029256,ENST00000373131 . The transcription factor ORF portion of this plasmid was synthesized by Genewiz. Please test multiple small colonies in case of plasmid recombination. To make this collection available in a timely manner, a portion of this collection was not fully sequenced by Addgene. If an Addgene verified full plasmid sequence is not available, please contact us prior to placing an order to request the full sequence.
How to cite: TFORF2907 was a gift from Feng Zhang (Addgene plasmid # 143662 ; http://n2t.net/addgene:143662 ; RRID:Addgene_143662)
