[The description below was written by a language model from this plasmid's Addgene catalogue record and pLannotate feature annotations shown in this document.]
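Description:
TFORF2907 is a lentiviral mammalian expression plasmid built on the pLX_TRC317 backbone. It belongs to a barcoded collection of transcription factor open reading frames designed for pooled overexpression screens. It is maintained in E. coli through a high-copy ColE1/pUC-type origin with β-lactamase (ampicillin) selection. An f1 origin and remnants of a lac/lacZα cloning region flanked by T7 and T3 promoters are also annotated in the bacterial portion. The depositor warns that the plasmid can recombine, which is a common issue with LTR-containing vectors.

The transfer cassette has a third-generation, self-inactivating layout. An RSV promoter drives a truncated HIV-1 5' LTR, followed by the Ψ packaging signal with a gag fragment, the Rev response element, a cPPT/CTS, a WPRE and a ΔU3 3' LTR, with an SV40 polyadenylation signal downstream. Within the proviral region, an SV40 early promoter/origin drives puromycin N-acetyltransferase so that transduced cells can be selected. A separate EF-1α promoter drives the insert, human DACH2, a Dachshund-family transcriptional regulator. The annotation tool matched this ORF to the mouse Dach2 protein by homology, although the catalogue lists the species as human and the ORF as synthesized. The WPRE downstream of the ORF enhances transcript expression.

According to the record, each construct in the collection carries a unique 24-bp barcode that identifies the transcription factor in pooled screens. The barcode is not annotated as a feature, so its exact position cannot be read from the table. A short U6 promoter fragment is annotated between the ORF and the WPRE, but its role is not stated. The associated publication title indicates that the collection was used to study transcription factor-directed differentiation.
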