Features (pLannotate 1.2.2; 31 found; start..end, strand, type, name):
      5..231     +  promoter       RSV promoter: Rous sarcoma virus enhancer/promoter
    232..412     +  LTR            5' LTR (truncated): truncated 5' long terminal repeat (LTR) from HIV-1
    459..584     +  misc_feature   HIV-1 Ψ: packaging signal of human immunodeficiency virus type 1
    568..931     +  CDS            HIV-1 gag (fragment): gag protein from human immunodeficiency virus 1; gag
   1077..1310    +  misc_feature   RRE: The Rev response element (RRE) of HIV-1 allows for Rev-dependent mRNA export from the nucleus to the cytoplasm.
   1687..1713    +  CDS            Rev (fragment): human immunodeficiency virus 1 (HIV-1) Rev protein; rev; enhances nuclear export of unspliced and incompletely spliced viral mRNAs
   1720..1743    +  promoter       SV40 promoter (fragment): SV40 early promoter
   1744..1815    +  promoter       SV40 promoter (fragment): SV40 enhancer and early promoter
   1839..1974    +  rep_origin     SV40 ori: SV40 origin of replication
   2020..2616    +  CDS            PuroR (fragment): puromycin N-acetyltransferase; pac from Streptomyces; confers resistance to puromycin
   2665..2782    +  misc_feature   cPPT/CTS: central polypurine tract and central termination sequence of HIV-1
   2847..2913    +  CDS            small t antigen (fragment): SV40 (simian virus 40) small t antigen
   2920..4098    +  promoter       EF-1α promoter: strong constitutive promoter for human elongation factor EF-1α
   4115..5824    +  CDS            Dach2 (fragment): DACH2_MOUSE - Experimental evidence at protein level: Swiss-Prot protein existence level 1. Transcription factor that is involved in regulation of organogenesis. Seems to be a regulator for SIX1 and SIX6. Seems to act as a corepressor of SIX6 in regulating proliferation by directly repressing cyclin-dependent kinase inhibitors, including the p27Kip1 promoter. Is recruited with SIX6 to the p27Kip1 promoter in embryonal retina. SIX6 corepression seems also to involve NCOR1, TBL1, HDAC1 and HDAC3. May be involved together with PAX3, SIX1, and EYA2 in regulation of myogenesis. In the developing so
   5843..5896    +  promoter       U6 promoter (fragment): RNA polymerase III promoter for human U6 snRNA
   5938..6526    +  misc_feature   WPRE: woodchuck hepatitis virus posttranscriptional regulatory element
   6577..6596    +  misc_feature   cPPT/CTS (fragment): central polypurine tract and central termination sequence of HIV-1
   6598..6831    +  LTR            3' LTR (ΔU3): self-inactivating 3' long terminal repeat (LTR) from HIV-1
   6909..7030    +  polyA_signal   SV40 poly(A) signal: SV40 polyadenylation signal
   7070..7205    +  rep_origin     SV40 ori: SV40 origin of replication
   7226..7244    -  promoter       T7 promoter: promoter for bacteriophage T7 RNA polymerase
   7252..7407    +  CDS            lacZα (fragment): LacZα fragment of β-galactosidase; lacZ fragment
   7412..7840    +  rep_origin     f1 ori (sequence partly withheld): f1 bacteriophage origin of replication; arrow indicates direction of (+) strand synthesis
   7893..7997    +  promoter       AmpR promoter: bla
   7998..8858    +  CDS            AmpR: β-lactamase; bla; confers resistance to ampicillin, carbenicillin, and related antibiotics
   9029..9617    +  rep_origin     ori: high-copy-number ColE1/pMB1/pBR322/pUC origin of replication
   9800..9892    +  CDS            lacI (fragment): lac repressor; lacI; The lac repressor binds to the lac operator to inhibit transcription in E. coli. This inhibition can be relieved by adding lactose or isopropyl-β-D-thiogalactopyranoside (IPTG).
   9905..9926    +  protein_bind   CAP binding site: CAP binding activates transcription in the presence of cAMP. E. coli catabolite activator protein
   9941..9971    +  promoter       lac promoter: promoter for the E. coli lac operon
   9979..9995    +  protein_bind   lac operator: The lac repressor binds to the lac operator to inhibit transcription in E. coli. This inhibition can be relieved by adding lactose or isopropyl-β-D-thiogalactopyranoside (IPTG). lac repressor encoded by lacI
  10040..10058   +  promoter       T3 promoter: promoter for bacteriophage T3 RNA polymerase
>Addgene plasmid #143662 | TFORF2907 | addgene full sequence | sequence record 400442 | Addgene NGS Result
TTAATGTAGTCTTATGCAATACTCTTGTAGTCTTGCAACATGGTAACGATGAGTTAGCAACATGCCTTAC
AAGGAGAGAAAAAGCACCGTGCATGCCGATTGGTGGAAGTAAGGTGGTACGATCGTGCCTTATTAGGAAG
GCAACAGACGGGTCTGACATGGATTGGACGAACCACTGAATTGCCGCATTGCAGAGATATTGTATTTAAG
TGCCTAGCTCGATACATAAACGGGTCTCTCTGGTTAGACCAGATCTGAGCCTGGGAGCTCTCTGGCTAAC
TAGGGAACCCACTGCTTAAGCCTCAATAAAGCTTGCCTTGAGTGCTTCAAGTAGTGTGTGCCCGTCTGTT
GTGTGACTCTGGTAACTAGAGATCCCTCAGACCCTTTTAGTCAGTGTGGAAAATCTCTAGCAGTGGCGCC
CGAACAGGGACTTGAAAGCGAAAGGGAAACCAGAGGAGCTCTCTCGACGCAGGACTCGGCTTGCTGAAGC
GCGCACGGCAAGAGGCGAGGGGCGGCGACTGGTGAGTACGCCAAAAATTTTGACTAGCGGAGGCTAGAAG
GAGAGAGATGGGTGCGAGAGCGTCAGTATTAAGCGGGGGAGAATTAGATCGCGATGGGAAAAAATTCGGT
TAAGGCCAGGGGGAAAGAAAAAATATAAATTAAAACATATAGTATGGGCAAGCAGGGAGCTAGAACGATT
CGCAGTTAATCCTGGCCTGTTAGAAACATCAGAAGGCTGTAGACAAATACTGGGACAGCTACAACCATCC
CTTCAGACAGGATCAGAAGAACTTAGATCATTATATAATACAGTAGCAACCCTCTATTGTGTGCATCAAA
GGATAGAGATAAAAGACACCAAGGAAGCTTTAGACAAGATAGAGGAAGAGCAAAACAAAAGTAAGACCAC
CGCACAGCAAGCGGCCGCTGATCTTCAGACCTGGAGGAGGAGATATGAGGGACAATTGGAGAAGTGAATT
ATATAAATATAAAGTAGTAAAAATTGAACCATTAGGAGTAGCACCCACCAAGGCAAAGAGAAGAGTGGTG
CAGAGAGAAAAAAGAGCAGTGGGAATAGGAGCTTTGTTCCTTGGGTTCTTGGGAGCAGCAGGAAGCACTA
TGGGCGCAGCGTCAATGACGCTGACGGTACAGGCCAGACAATTATTGTCTGGTATAGTGCAGCAGCAGAA
CAATTTGCTGAGGGCTATTGAGGCGCAACAGCATCTGTTGCAACTCACAGTCTGGGGCATCAAGCAGCTC
CAGGCAAGAATCCTGGCTGTGGAAAGATACCTAAAGGATCAACAGCTCCTGGGGATTTGGGGTTGCTCTG
GAAAACTCATTTGCACCACTGCTGTGCCTTGGAATGCTAGTTGGAGTAATAAATCTCTGGAACAGATTTG
GAATCACACGACCTGGATGGAGTGGGACAGAGAAATTAACAATTACACAAGCTTAATACACTCCTTAATT
GAAGAATCGCAAAACCAGCAAGAAAAGAATGAACAAGAATTATTGGAATTAGATAAATGGGCAAGTTTGT
GGAATTGGTTTAACATAACAAATTGGCTGTGGTATATAAAATTATTCATAATGATAGTAGGAGGCTTGGT
AGGTTTAAGAATAGTTTTTGCTGTACTTTCTATAGTGAATAGAGTTAGGCAGGGATATTCACCATTATCG
TTTCAGACCCACCTCCCAACCCCGAGGGGACCCATGCATTGCATCTCAATTAGTCAGCAACCAGGTGTGG
AAAGTCCCCAGGCTCCCCAGCAGGCAGAAGTATGCAAAGCATGCGTCTCAATTAGTCAGCAACCATAGTC
CCGCCCCTAACTCCGCCCATCCCGCCCCTAACTCCGCCCAGTTCCGCCCATTCTCCGCCCCATGGCTGAC
TAATTTTTTTTATTTATGCAGAGGCCGAGGCCGCCTCGGCCTCTGAGCTATTCCAGAAGTAGTGAGGAGG
CTTTTTTGGAGGCCTAGGCTTTTGCAAAAAGCTTTCTAGAGGTACCACCGGAGCTTACCATGACCGAGTA
CAAGCCCACGGTGCGCCTCGCCACCCGCGACGACGTCCCCAGGGCCGTACGCACCCTCGCCGCCGCGTTC
GCCGACTACCCCGCCACGCGCCACACCGTCGATCCGGACCGCCACATCGAGCGGGTCACCGAGCTGCAAG
AACTCTTCCTCACGCGCGTCGGGCTCGACATCGGCAAGGTGTGGGTCGCGGACGACGGCGCCGCCGTGGC
GGTCTGGACCACGCCGGAGAGCGTCGAAGCGGGGGCGGTGTTCGCCGAGATCGGCCCGCGCATGGCCGAG
TTGAGCGGTTCCCGGCTGGCCGCGCAGCAACAGATGGAAGGCCTCCTGGCGCCGCACCGGCCCAAGGAGC
CCGCGTGGTTCCTGGCCACCGTCGGCGTCTCGCCCGACCACCAGGGCAAGGGTCTGGGCAGCGCCGTCGT
GCTCCCCGGAGTGGAGGCGGCCGAGCGCGCCGGGGTGCCCGCCTTCCTGGAGACCTCCGCGCCCCGCAAC
CTCCCCTTCTACGAGCGGCTCGGCTTCACCGTCACCGCCGACGTCGAGGTGCCCGAAGGACCGCGCACCT
GGTGCATGACCCGCAAGCCCGGTGCCAGTTAACGAATTCTAGATCTTGAGACAAATGGCAGTATTCATCC
ACAATTTTAAAAGAAAAGGGGGGATTGGGGGGTACAGTGCAGGGGAAAGAATAGTAGACATAATAGCAAC
AGACATACAAACTAAAGAATTACAAAAACAAATTACAAAAATTCAAAATTTTCGGGTTTATTACAGGGAC
AGCAGAGATCCACTTTGGCGCCGGCTCGAGGCCTGCAGGTGCAAAGATGGATAAAGTTTTAAACAGAGAG
GAATCTTTGCAGCTAATGGACCTTCTAGGTCTTGAAAGGAGTGGGAATTGGCTCCGGTGCCCGTCAGTGG
GCAGAGCGCACATCGCCCACAGTCCCCGAGAAGTTGGGGGGAGGGGTCGGCAATTGAACCGGTGCCTAGA
GAAGGTGGCGCGGGGTAAACTGGGAAAGTGATGTCGTGTACTGGCTCCGCCTTTTTCCCGAGGGTGGGGG
AGAACCGTATATAAGTGCAGTAGTCGCCGTGAACGTTCTTTTTCGCAACGGGTTTGCCGCCAGAACACAG
GTAAGTGCCGTGTGTGGTTCCCGCGGGCCTGGCCTCTTTACGGGTTATGGCCCTTGCGTGCCTTGAATTA
CTTCCACCTGGCTGCAGTACGTGATTCTTGATCCCGAGCTTCGGGTTGGAAGTGGGTGGGAGAGTTCGAG
GCCTTGCGCTTAAGGAGCCCCTTCGCCTCGTGCTTGAGTTGAGGCCTGGCCTGGGCGCTGGGGCCGCCGC
GTGCGAATCTGGTGGCACCTTCGCGCCTGTCTCGCTGCTTTCGATAAGTCTCTAGCCATTTAAAATTTTT
GATGACCTGCTGCGACGCTTTTTTTCTGGCAAGATAGTCTTGTAAATGCGGGCCAAGATCTGCACACTGG
TATTTCGGTTTTTGGGGCCGCGGGCGGCGACGGGGCCCGTGCGTCCCAGCGCACATGTTCGGCGAGGCGG
GGCCTGCGAGCGCGGCCACCGAGAATCGGACGGGGGTAGTCTCAAGCTGGCCGGCCTGCTCTGGTGCCTG
GCCTCGCGCCGCCGTGTATCGCCCCGCCCTGGGCGGCAAGGCTGGCCCGGTCGGCACCAGTTGCGTGAGC
GGAAAGATGGCCGCTTCCCGGCCCTGCTGCAGGGAGCTCAAAATGGAGGACGCGGCGCTCGGGAGAGCGG
GCGGGTGAGTCACCCACACAAAGGAAAAGGGCCTTTCCGTCCTCAGCCGTCGCTTCATGTGACTCCACGG
AGTACCGGGCGCCGTCCAGGCACCTCGATTAGTTCTCGAGCTTTTGGAGTACGTCGTCTTTAGGTTGGGG
GGAGGGGTTTTATGCGATGGAGTTTCCCCACACTGAGTGGGTGGAGACTGAAGTTAGGCCAGCTTGGCAC
TTGATGTAATTCTCCTTGGAATTTGCCCTTTTTGAGTTTGGATCTTGGTTCATTCTCAAGCCTCAGACAG
TGGTTCAAAGTTTTTTTCTTCCATTTCAGGTGTCGTGAGGCTAGCACCGCCACCATGGCTGTCTCCGCAT
CTCCAGTGATCTCTGCAACTTCCAGCGGCGCCGGCGTCCCGGGGGGCTTATTCCGGGCCGAACCCCTGTA
CTCGACTCCCAGAGAGCCCCCTCGTCTTACTCCTAATATGATCAATAGTTTCGTGGTTAATAACCACAGC
AACAGTGCCGGAGGCGGCGGCAGGGGCAACACCAACACCAACGAGTGCCGCATGGTCGACATGCACGGGA
TGAAGGTGGCTTCGTTCCTGATGGACGGCCAGGAACTGATCTGCCTGCCGCAAGTCTTTGATCTTTTTCT
CAAGCACCTGGTGGGAGGCTTGCACACTGTGTACACCAAGCTGAAGAGACTGGATATATCCCCCGTGGTG
TGTACTGTTGAGCAGGTCCGGATCCTCCGCGGGCTGGGGGCCATCCAGCCCGGGGTAAACCGCTGCAAAC
TCATCACCAGGAAAGACTTCGAAACTTTGTTCACCGATTGCACCAATGCCAGTTCAAGACCCGGCAGGCC
CCCTAAGCGTTCTTTGGGAGTGTTGCAGGAAAATGCCCGCCTTCTGACCCATGCAGTCCCAGGCCTCTTA
TCGCCAGGACTTATCACTCCGACAGGTATAACAGCTGCAGCGATGGCTGAGGCGATGAAACTTCAGAAGA
TGAAGCTTATGGCTATGAACACTCTTCAGGGAAATGGAAGCCAAAATGGGACCGAATCAGAGCCTGATGA
TCTTAATTCTAACACAGGTGGAAGTGAATCCTCCTGGGATAAAGATAAGATGCAGTCTCCATTTGCTGCA
CCTGGACCCCAACATGGAATTGCTCATGCAGCCCTAGCTGGCCAGCCAGGCATTGGGGGTGCTCCAACCC
TCAATCCACTGCAGCAGAACCACCTGCTAACCAATAGACTGGATCTGCCATTTATGATGATGCCTCATCC
CCTACTTCCAGTCAGCTTACCTCCTGCATCAGTTGCCATGGCAATGAATCAGATGAACCATCTCAATACT
ATTGCCAACATGGCTGCTGCAGCACAGATTCACAGTCCACTCTCCAGAGCTGGTACCTCTGTTATAAAGG
AGCGGATCCCAGAGAGTCCTTCTCCTGCTCCTTCTCTAGAAGAGAATCATCGTCCTGGGAGCCAGACCTC
TTCCCACACCAGCAGCAGTGTGTCCAGCTCTCCCTCTCAGATGGATCATCATTTGGAAAGAATGGAAGAG
GTACCAGTTCAAATTCCAATAATGAAGTCACCCTTGGACAAGATACAGCTGACTCCTGGGCAGGCATTGC
CCGCTGGATTCCCTGGACCATTCATTTTTGCTGATAGTCTGTCCTCCGTGGAGACTCTGTTGACCAACAT
TCAGGGTCTGCTGAAAGTTGCTTTGGATAATGCTCGCATCCAGGAGAAGCAGATTCAACAAGAAAAGAAG
GAGCTGCGACTGGAGCTCTATAGAGAGAGAGAAATTAGAGAAAACCTTGAAAGACAACTTGCAGTTGAGC
TTCAAAGCAGAACTACTATGCAAAAGCGCCTGAAGAAGGAGAAAAAAACCAAGAGAAAATTGCAGGAAGC
CTTGGAATTTGAATCAAAGCGCCGGGAGCAAGTGGAGCAGGCACTTAAGCAAGCCACCACTAGTGACAGT
GGCCTGAGGATGTTAAAAGATACTGGAATTCCAGATATTGAAATAGAAAACAATGGGACTCCTCATGATA
GTGCTGCTATGCAAGCCTAGTAATGAACTAGTCCGTAACTTGAAAGTATTTCGATTTCTTGGCTTTATAT
ATCTTGTGGAAAGGACGATTCCGTGGATCGCACGGGCAATTAACGCGTTAAGTCGACAATCAACCTCTGG
ATTACAAAATTTGTGAAAGATTGACTGGTATTCTTAACTATGTTGCTCCTTTTACGCTATGTGGATACGC
TGCTTTAATGCCTTTGTATCATGCTATTGCTTCCCGTATGGCTTTCATTTTCTCCTCCTTGTATAAATCC
TGGTTGCTGTCTCTTTATGAGGAGTTGTGGCCCGTTGTCAGGCAACGTGGCGTGGTGTGCACTGTGTTTG
CTGACGCAACCCCCACTGGTTGGGGCATTGCCACCACCTGTCAGCTCCTTTCCGGGACTTTCGCTTTCCC
CCTCCCTATTGCCACGGCGGAACTCATCGCCGCCTGCCTTGCCCGCTGCTGGACAGGGGCTCGGCTGTTG
GGCACTGACAATTCCGTGGTGTTGTCGGGGAAATCATCGTCCTTTCCTTGGCTGCTCGCCTGTGTTGCCA
CCTGGATTCTGCGCGGGACGTCCTTCTGCTACGTCCCTTCGGCCCTCAATCCAGCGGACCTTCCTTCCCG
CGGCCTGCTGCCGGCTCTGCGGCCTCTTCCGCGTCTTCGCCTTCGCCCTCAGACGAGTCGGATCTCCCTT
TGGGCCGCCTCCCCGCGTCGACTTTAAGACCAATGACTTACAAGGCAGCTGTAGATCTTAGCCACTTTTT
AAAAGAAAAGGGGGGACTGGAAGGGCTAATTCACTCCCAACGAAGACAAGATCTGCTTTTTGCTTGTACT
GGGTCTCTCTGGTTAGACCAGATCTGAGCCTGGGAGCTCTCTGGCTAACTAGGGAACCCACTGCTTAAGC
CTCAATAAAGCTTGCCTTGAGTGCTTCAAGTAGTGTGTGCCCGTCTGTTGTGTGACTCTGGTAACTAGAG
ATCCCTCAGACCCTTTTAGTCAGTGTGGAAAATCTCTAGCAGTACGTATAGTAGTTCATGTCATCTTATT
ATTCAGTATTTATAACTTGCAAAGAAATGAATATCAGAGAGTGAGAGGAACTTGTTTATTGCAGCTTATA
ATGGTTACAAATAAAGCAATAGCATCACAAATTTCACAAATAAAGCATTTTTTTCACTGCATTCTAGTTG
TGGTTTGTCCAAACTCATCAATGTATCTTATCATGTCTGGCTCTAGCTATCCCGCCCCTAACTCCGCCCA
TCCCGCCCCTAACTCCGCCCAGTTCCGCCCATTCTCCGCCCCATGGCTGACTAATTTTTTTTATTTATGC
AGAGGCCGAGGCCGCCTCGGCCTCTGAGCTATTCCAGAAGTAGTGAGGAGGCTTTTTTGGAGGCCTAGGG
ACGTACCCAATTCGCCCTATAGTGAGTCGTATTACGCGCGCTCACTGGCCGTCGTTTTACAACGTCGTGA
CTGGGAAAACCCTGGCGTTACCCAACTTAATCGCCTTGCAGCACATCCCCCTTTCGCCAGCTGGCGTAAT
AGCGAAGAGGCCCGCACCGATCGCCCTTCCCAACAGTTGCGCAGCCTGAATGGCGAATGGG
[124 nt withheld, positions 7412-7535]
C
[91 nt withheld, positions 7537-7627]
A
[49 nt withheld, positions 7629-7677]
CCTTTGACGTTGGAGTCCACGTTCTTT
[37 nt withheld, positions 7705-7741]
ACCCTATCTCGGTCTATTCTTTTGATTTATAAGGGATTTTGCCGATTTCGGCCTATTGGTTAAAAAATGA
GCTGATTTAACAAAAATTTAACGCGAATTTTAACAAAATATTAACGCTTACAATTTAGGTGGCACTTTTC
GGGGAAATGTGCGCGGAACCCCTATTTGTTTATTTTTCTAAATACATTCAAATATGTATCCGCTCATGAG
ACAATAACCCTGATAAATGCTTCAATAATATTGAAAAAGGAAGAGTATGAGTATTCAACATTTCCGTGTC
GCCCTTATTCCCTTTTTTGCGGCATTTTGCCTTCCTGTTTTTGCTCACCCAGAAACGCTGGTGAAAGTAA
AAGATGCTGAAGATCAGTTGGGTGCACGAGTGGGTTACATCGAACTGGATCTCAACAGCGGTAAGATCCT
TGAGAGTTTTCGCCCCGAAGAACGTTTTCCAATGATGAGCACTTTTAAAGTTCTGCTATGTGGCGCGGTA
TTATCCCGTATTGACGCCGGGCAAGAGCAACTCGGTCGCCGCATACACTATTCTCAGAATGACTTGGTTG
AGTACTCACCAGTCACAGAAAAGCATCTTACGGATGGCATGACAGTAAGAGAATTATGCAGTGCTGCCAT
AACCATGAGTGATAACACTGCGGCCAACTTACTTCTGACAACGATCGGAGGACCGAAGGAGCTAACCGCT
TTTTTGCACAACATGGGGGATCATGTAACTCGCCTTGATCGTTGGGAACCGGAGCTGAATGAAGCCATAC
CAAACGACGAGCGTGACACCACGATGCCTGTAGCAATGGCAACAACGTTGCGCAAACTATTAACTGGCGA
ACTACTTACTCTAGCTTCCCGGCAACAATTAATAGACTGGATGGAGGCGGATAAAGTTGCAGGACCACTT
CTGCGCTCGGCCCTTCCGGCTGGCTGGTTTATTGCTGATAAATCTGGAGCCGGTGAGCGTGGGTCTCGCG
GTATCATTGCAGCACTGGGGCCAGATGGTAAGCCCTCCCGTATCGTAGTTATCTACACGACGGGGAGTCA
GGCAACTATGGATGAACGAAATAGACAGATCGCTGAGATAGGTGCCTCACTGATTAAGCATTGGTAACTG
TCAGACCAAGTTTACTCATATATACTTTAGATTGATTTAAAACTTCATTTTTAATTTAAAAGGATCTAGG
TGAAGATCCTTTTTGATAATCTCATGACCAAAATCCCTTAACGTGAGTTTTCGTTCCACTGAGCGTCAGA
CCCCGTAGAAAAGATCAAAGGATCTTCTTGAGATCCTTTTTTTCTGCGCGTAATCTGCTGCTTGCAAACA
AAAAAACCACCGCTACCAGCGGTGGTTTGTTTGCCGGATCAAGAGCTACCAACTCTTTTTCCGAAGGTAA
CTGGCTTCAGCAGAGCGCAGATACCAAATACTGTTCTTCTAGTGTAGCCGTAGTTAGGCCACCACTTCAA
GAACTCTGTAGCACCGCCTACATACCTCGCTCTGCTAATCCTGTTACCAGTGGCTGCTGCCAGTGGCGAT
AAGTCGTGTCTTACCGGGTTGGACTCAAGACGATAGTTACCGGATAAGGCGCAGCGGTCGGGCTGAACGG
GGGGTTCGTGCACACAGCCCAGCTTGGAGCGAACGACCTACACCGAACTGAGATACCTACAGCGTGAGCT
ATGAGAAAGCGCCACGCTTCCCGAAGGGAGAAAGGCGGACAGGTATCCGGTAAGCGGCAGGGTCGGAACA
GGAGAGCGCACGAGGGAGCTTCCAGGGGGAAACGCCTGGTATCTTTATAGTCCTGTCGGGTTTCGCCACC
TCTGACTTGAGCGTCGATTTTTGTGATGCTCGTCAGGGGGGCGGAGCCTATGGAAAAACGCCAGCAACGC
GGCCTTTTTACGGTTCCTGGCCTTTTGCTGGCCTTTTGCTCACATGTTCTTTCCTGCGTTATCCCCTGAT
TCTGTGGATAACCGTATTACCGCCTTTGAGTGAGCTGATACCGCTCGCCGCAGCCGAACGACCGAGCGCA
GCGAGTCAGTGAGCGAGGAAGCGGAAGAGCGCCCAATACGCAAACCGCCTCTCCCCGCGCGTTGGCCGAT
TCATTAATGCAGCTGGCACGACAGGTTTCCCGACTGGAAAGCGGGCAGTGAGCGCAACGCAATTAATGTG
AGTTAGCTCACTCATTAGGCACCCCAGGCTTTACACTTTATGCTTCCGGCTCGTATGTTGTGTGGAATTG
TGAGCGGATAACAATTTCACACAGGAAACAGCTATGACCATGATTACGCCAAGCGCGCAATTAACCCTCA
CTAAAGGGAACAAAAGCTGGAGCTGCAAGC
