>Addgene plasmid #143662 | TFORF2907 | depositor partial sequence | sequence record 283116 | Insert
ACCGCCACCATGGCTGTCTCCGCATCTCCAGTGATCTCTGCAACTTCCAGCGGCGCCGGCGTCCCGGGGG
GCTTATTCCGGGCCGAACCCCTGTACTCGACTCCCAGAGAGCCCCCTCGTCTTACTCCTAATATGATCAA
TAGTTTCGTGGTTAATAACCACAGCAACAGTGCCGGAGGCGGCGGCAGGGGCAACACCAACACCAACGAG
TGCCGCATGGTCGACATGCACGGGATGAAGGTGGCTTCGTTCCTGATGGACGGCCAGGAACTGATCTGCC
TGCCGCAAGTCTTTGATCTTTTTCTCAAGCACCTGGTGGGAGGCTTGCACACTGTGTACACCAAGCTGAA
GAGACTGGATATATCCCCCGTGGTGTGTACTGTTGAGCAGGTCCGGATCCTCCGCGGGCTGGGGGCCATC
CAGCCCGGGGTAAACCGCTGCAAACTCATCACCAGGAAAGACTTCGAAACTTTGTTCACCGATTGCACCA
ATGCCAGTTCAAGACCCGGCAGGCCCCCTAAGCGTTCTTTGGGAGTGTTGCAGGAAAATGCCCGCCTTCT
GACCCATGCAGTCCCAGGCCTCTTATCGCCAGGACTTATCACTCCGACAGGTATAACAGCTGCAGCGATG
GCTGAGGCGATGAAACTTCAGAAGATGAAGCTTATGGCTATGAACACTCTTCAGGGAAATGGAAGCCAAA
ATGGGACCGAATCAGAGCCTGATGATCTTAATTCTAACACAGGTGGAAGTGAATCCTCCTGGGATAAAGA
TAAGATGCAGTCTCCATTTGCTGCACCTGGACCCCAACATGGAATTGCTCATGCAGCCCTAGCTGGCCAG
CCAGGCATTGGGGGTGCTCCAACCCTCAATCCACTGCAGCAGAACCACCTGCTAACCAATAGACTGGATC
TGCCATTTATGATGATGCCTCATCCCCTACTTCCAGTCAGCTTACCTCCTGCATCAGTTGCCATGGCAAT
GAATCAGATGAACCATCTCAATACTATTGCCAACATGGCTGCTGCAGCACAGATTCACAGTCCACTCTCC
AGAGCTGGTACCTCTGTTATAAAGGAGCGGATCCCAGAGAGTCCTTCTCCTGCTCCTTCTCTAGAAGAGA
ATCATCGTCCTGGGAGCCAGACCTCTTCCCACACCAGCAGCAGTGTGTCCAGCTCTCCCTCTCAGATGGA
TCATCATTTGGAAAGAATGGAAGAGGTACCAGTTCAAATTCCAATAATGAAGTCACCCTTGGACAAGATA
CAGCTGACTCCTGGGCAGGCATTGCCCGCTGGATTCCCTGGACCATTCATTTTTGCTGATAGTCTGTCCT
CCGTGGAGACTCTGTTGACCAACATTCAGGGTCTGCTGAAAGTTGCTTTGGATAATGCTCGCATCCAGGA
GAAGCAGATTCAACAAGAAAAGAAGGAGCTGCGACTGGAGCTCTATAGAGAGAGAGAAATTAGAGAAAAC
CTTGAAAGACAACTTGCAGTTGAGCTTCAAAGCAGAACTACTATGCAAAAGCGCCTGAAGAAGGAGAAAA
AAACCAAGAGAAAATTGCAGGAAGCCTTGGAATTTGAATCAAAGCGCCGGGAGCAAGTGGAGCAGGCACT
TAAGCAAGCCACCACTAGTGACAGTGGCCTGAGGATGTTAAAAGATACTGGAATTCCAGATATTGAAATA
GAAAACAATGGGACTCCTCATGATAGTGCTGCTATGCAAGCCTAGTAATGAACTAGTCCGTAACTTGAAA
GTATTTCGATTTCTTGGCTTTATATATCTTGTGGAAAGGACGATTCCGTGGATCGCACGGGCAATTA
