>Addgene plasmid #143662 | TFORF2907 | depositor partial sequence | sequence record 283117 | Barcode
TTCCGTGGATCGCACGGGCAATTA
